Addgene plasmid #141144: 4xHRE-MinTK-CRE
Purpose: lentiviral expression vector to generate a hypoxia fate-mapping system
Depositing lab: Daniele Gilkes. Depositing organization: Johns Hopkins University and School of Medicine. Publication: Fate-mapping post-hypoxic tumor cells reveals a ROS-resistant phenotype that promotes metastasis. Godet I, Shin YJ, Ju JA, Ye IC, Wang G, Gilkes DM. Nat Commun. 2019 Oct 24;10(1):4862. doi: 10.1038/s41467-019-12412-1. PubMed 31649238.
Backbone
  Vector backbone: pRRLSIN.cPPT.PGK-GFP.WPRE
  Backbone manufacturer: Didier Trono (Addgene plasmid # 12252)
  Vector type: Lentiviral
Growth in bacteria
  Bacterial resistance: Ampicillin, 100 μg/mL
  Growth temperature: 37°C
  Growth strain: NEB Stable
  Copy number: High Copy
Gene/Insert
  Gene/Insert name: 4xHRE-MinTK-CRE
  Species: Other
  Cloning method: Restriction Enzyme; 5′ cloning site Unknown (unknown if destroyed); 3′ cloning site Unknown (unknown if destroyed)
Terms and licenses: Academic/Nonprofit Terms; Industry Terms: Not Available to Industry
How to cite: 4xHRE-MinTK-CRE was a gift from Daniele Gilkes (Addgene plasmid # 141144 ; http://n2t.net/addgene:141144 ; RRID:Addgene_141144)
