[The description below was written by a language model from this plasmid's Addgene catalogue record and pLannotate feature annotations shown in this document.]
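Description:
4xHRE-MinTK-CRE is a third-generation, self-inactivating lentiviral transfer vector built on the pRRLSIN.cPPT.PGK-GFP.WPRE backbone, designed as the hypoxia-sensing half of a fate-mapping system. In bacteria it is maintained by a high-copy ColE1/pUC-type origin and selected with ampicillin through the β-lactamase gene; an f1 origin and remnants of a lac/lacZα cloning region are also present. For virus production, an RSV enhancer/promoter fused to a truncated HIV-1 5' LTR drives Tat-independent transcription of the genomic RNA. That RNA carries the Ψ packaging signal with a gag fragment, the Rev response element for nuclear export, and the cPPT/CTS element. The ΔU3 3' LTR inactivates LTR promoter activity after integration, so the payload depends on its internal promoter. An SV40 poly(A) signal and an SV40 origin fragment lie downstream.

The insert name indicates four hypoxia response elements upstream of a minimal TK promoter driving Cre recombinase. The automated annotation does not label the HRE repeats themselves. It detects a minimal TATA-box promoter after the cPPT, followed by a rabbit β-globin intron, T7 and SP6 promoter sites, and the full Cre coding sequence. Downstream of Cre, features annotated as hepatitis B virus sequences (PRE, X and surface antigen fragments) probably reflect homology to the backbone's WPRE post-transcriptional regulatory element, though the table does not call it as such. No GFP or PGK promoter is annotated, suggesting they were replaced.

Because the minimal promoter has low basal activity, Cre should be expressed mainly when hypoxia-inducible factors bind the HREs. Combined with a separate loxP-dependent reporter, which is not part of this plasmid, transient hypoxia would then permanently mark cells and their progeny. The associated publication used this approach to follow post-hypoxic tumor cells during metastasis.
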