Features (pLannotate 1.2.2; 31 found; start..end, strand, type, name):
      1..227     +  promoter       RSV promoter: Rous sarcoma virus enhancer/promoter
    228..408     +  LTR            5' LTR (truncated): truncated 5' long terminal repeat (LTR) from HIV-1
    455..580     +  misc_feature   HIV-1 Ψ: packaging signal of human immunodeficiency virus type 1
    564..927     +  CDS            HIV-1 gag (fragment): gag protein from human immunodeficiency virus 1; gag
   1073..1306    +  misc_feature   RRE: The Rev response element (RRE) of HIV-1 allows for Rev-dependent mRNA export from the nucleus to the cytoplasm.
   1683..1783    +  CDS            Rev (fragment): human immunodeficiency virus 1 (HIV-1) Rev protein; rev; enhances nuclear export of unspliced and incompletely spliced viral mRNAs
   1797..1914    +  misc_feature   cPPT/CTS: central polypurine tract and central termination sequence of HIV-1
   2064..2095    +  promoter       minP: minimal TATA-box promoter with low basal activity
   2124..2145    +  promoter       SRα promoter (fragment): hybrid promoter consisting of the SV40 early promoter plus part of the long terminal repeat of human T-lymphotrophic virus 1
   2169..2741    +  intron         β-globin intron: intron from rabbit β-globin gene
   2796..2814    +  promoter       T7 promoter: promoter for bacteriophage T7 RNA polymerase
   2830..2848    +  promoter       SP6 promoter: promoter for bacteriophage SP6 RNA polymerase
   2883..3911    +  CDS            cre: RECR_BPP1 - Experimental evidence at protein level: Swiss-Prot protein existence level 1. Catalyzes site-specific recombination between two 34-base- pair LOXP sites. Its role is to maintain the phage genome as a monomeric unit-copy plasmid in the lysogenic state. From Escherichia phage P1 (Bacteriophage P1).
   3936..4091    +  CDS            HBsAg (S) (fragment): major/small (S) envelope protein of hepatitis B virus hepatitis B surface antigen
   4406..4664    +  ncRNA          HBV PRE 1151-1410: Accession: RF02816 - Hepatitis B virus post-transcriptional regulatory element 1151-1410
   4630..5070    +  CDS            X: X_HBVD3 - Experimental evidence at protein level: Swiss-Prot protein existence level 1. Multifunctional protein that plays a role in silencing host antiviral defenses and promoting viral transcription. Does not seem to be essential for HBV infection. May be directly involved in development of cirrhosis and liver cancer (hepatocellular carcinoma). Most of cytosolic activities involve modulation of cytosolic calcium. The effect on apoptosis is controversial depending on the cell types in which the studies have been conducted. May induce apoptosis by localizing in mitochondria and causing loss of
   5092..5160    +  CDS            nef (fragment): NEF_HV1Z2 - Experimental evidence at protein level: Swiss-Prot protein existence level 1. Extracellular Nef protein targets CD4(+) T-lymphocytes for apoptosis by interacting with CXCR4 surface receptors. From Human immunodeficiency virus type 1 group M subtype D (isolate Z2/CDC-Z34) (HIV-1).
   5162..5395    +  LTR            3' LTR (ΔU3): self-inactivating 3' long terminal repeat (LTR) from HIV-1
   5467..5588    +  polyA_signal   SV40 poly(A) signal: SV40 polyadenylation signal
   5621..5732    +  rep_origin     SV40 ori (fragment): SV40 origin of replication
   5753..5771    -  promoter       T7 promoter: promoter for bacteriophage T7 RNA polymerase
   5779..5934    +  CDS            lacZα (fragment): LacZα fragment of β-galactosidase; lacZ fragment
   5939..6367    +  rep_origin     f1 ori (sequence partly withheld): f1 bacteriophage origin of replication; arrow indicates direction of (+) strand synthesis
   6420..6524    +  promoter       AmpR promoter: bla
   6525..7385    +  CDS            AmpR: β-lactamase; bla; confers resistance to ampicillin, carbenicillin, and related antibiotics
   7556..8144    +  rep_origin     ori: high-copy-number ColE1/pMB1/pBR322/pUC origin of replication
   8327..8419    +  CDS            lacI (fragment): lac repressor; lacI; The lac repressor binds to the lac operator to inhibit transcription in E. coli. This inhibition can be relieved by adding lactose or isopropyl-β-D-thiogalactopyranoside (IPTG).
   8432..8453    +  protein_bind   CAP binding site: CAP binding activates transcription in the presence of cAMP. E. coli catabolite activator protein
   8468..8498    +  promoter       lac promoter: promoter for the E. coli lac operon
   8506..8522    +  protein_bind   lac operator: The lac repressor binds to the lac operator to inhibit transcription in E. coli. This inhibition can be relieved by adding lactose or isopropyl-β-D-thiogalactopyranoside (IPTG). lac repressor encoded by lacI
   8567..8585    +  promoter       T3 promoter: promoter for bacteriophage T3 RNA polymerase
>Addgene plasmid #141144 | 4xHRE-MinTK-CRE | addgene full sequence | sequence record 305929 | Addgene NGS Result
TGTAGTCTTATGCAATACTCTTGTAGTCTTGCAACATGGTAACGATGAGTTAGCAACATGCCTTACAAGG
AGAGAAAAAGCACCGTGCATGCCGATTGGTGGAAGTAAGGTGGTACGATCGTGCCTTATTAGGAAGGCAA
CAGACGGGTCTGACATGGATTGGACGAACCACTGAATTGCCGCATTGCAGAGATATTGTATTTAAGTGCC
TAGCTCGATACATAAACGGGTCTCTCTGGTTAGACCAGATCTGAGCCTGGGAGCTCTCTGGCTAACTAGG
GAACCCACTGCTTAAGCCTCAATAAAGCTTGCCTTGAGTGCTTCAAGTAGTGTGTGCCCGTCTGTTGTGT
GACTCTGGTAACTAGAGATCCCTCAGACCCTTTTAGTCAGTGTGGAAAATCTCTAGCAGTGGCGCCCGAA
CAGGGACTTGAAAGCGAAAGGGAAACCAGAGGAGCTCTCTCGACGCAGGACTCGGCTTGCTGAAGCGCGC
ACGGCAAGAGGCGAGGGGCGGCGACTGGTGAGTACGCCAAAAATTTTGACTAGCGGAGGCTAGAAGGAGA
GAGATGGGTGCGAGAGCGTCAGTATTAAGCGGGGGAGAATTAGATCGCGATGGGAAAAAATTCGGTTAAG
GCCAGGGGGAAAGAAAAAATATAAATTAAAACATATAGTATGGGCAAGCAGGGAGCTAGAACGATTCGCA
GTTAATCCTGGCCTGTTAGAAACATCAGAAGGCTGTAGACAAATACTGGGACAGCTACAACCATCCCTTC
AGACAGGATCAGAAGAACTTAGATCATTATATAATACAGTAGCAACCCTCTATTGTGTGCATCAAAGGAT
AGAGATAAAAGACACCAAGGAAGCTTTAGACAAGATAGAGGAAGAGCAAAACAAAAGTAAGACCACCGCA
CAGCAAGCGGCCGCTGATCTTCAGACCTGGAGGAGGAGATATGAGGGACAATTGGAGAAGTGAATTATAT
AAATATAAAGTAGTAAAAATTGAACCATTAGGAGTAGCACCCACCAAGGCAAAGAGAAGAGTGGTGCAGA
GAGAAAAAAGAGCAGTGGGAATAGGAGCTTTGTTCCTTGGGTTCTTGGGAGCAGCAGGAAGCACTATGGG
CGCAGCGTCAATGACGCTGACGGTACAGGCCAGACAATTATTGTCTGGTATAGTGCAGCAGCAGAACAAT
TTGCTGAGGGCTATTGAGGCGCAACAGCATCTGTTGCAACTCACAGTCTGGGGCATCAAGCAGCTCCAGG
CAAGAATCCTGGCTGTGGAAAGATACCTAAAGGATCAACAGCTCCTGGGGATTTGGGGTTGCTCTGGAAA
ACTCATTTGCACCACTGCTGTGCCTTGGAATGCTAGTTGGAGTAATAAATCTCTGGAACAGATTTGGAAT
CACACGACCTGGATGGAGTGGGACAGAGAAATTAACAATTACACAAGCTTAATACACTCCTTAATTGAAG
AATCGCAAAACCAGCAAGAAAAGAATGAACAAGAATTATTGGAATTAGATAAATGGGCAAGTTTGTGGAA
TTGGTTTAACATAACAAATTGGCTGTGGTATATAAAATTATTCATAATGATAGTAGGAGGCTTGGTAGGT
TTAAGAATAGTTTTTGCTGTACTTTCTATAGTGAATAGAGTTAGGCAGGGATATTCACCATTATCGTTTC
AGACCCACCTCCCAACCCCGAGGGGACCCGACAGGCCCGAAGGAATAGAAGAAGAAGGTGGAGAGAGAGA
CAGAGACAGATCCATTCGATTAGTGAACGGATCTCGACGGTATCGGTTTTAAAAGAAAAGGGGGGATTGG
GGGGTACAGTGCAGGGGAAAGAATAGTAGACATAATAGCAACAGACATACAAACTAAAGAATTACAAAAA
CAAATTACAAAAATTCAAAATTTTATCGACTCAGAACACGCCGTGTACGTGCTTCACGTGTACGTGGCGA
TCGTGTACGTGCTGTCTCACACAGCACTCTAGACTACTCGTGTACGTGTACACGAAGCTTCGTAGCAATC
GGACCGACGACGCCGGGCTCGAGATCTAGACTCTAGAGGGTATATAATGGAAGCTCGAATTCCAGCTTGG
CATTCCGGTACTGTTGGTAAAAACTAGGCTTTTGCAAAAAGCTCCGGATCGATCCTGAGAACTTCAGGGT
GAGTTTGGGGACCCTTGATTGTTCTTTCTTTTTCGCTATTGTAAAATTCATGTTATATGGAGGGGGCAAA
GTTTTCAGGGTGTTGTTTAGAATGGGAAGATGTCCCTTGTATCACCATGGACCCTCATGATAATTTTGTT
TCTTTCACTTTCTACTCTGTTGACAACCATTGTCTCCTCTTATTTTCTTTTCATTTTCTGTAACTTTTTC
GTTAAACTTTAGCTTGCATTTGTAACGAATTTTTAAATTCACTTTTGTTTATTTGTCAGATTGTAAGTAC
TTTCTCTAATCACTTTTTTTTCAAGGCAATCAGGGTATATTATATTGTACTTCAGCACAGTTTTAGAGAA
CAATTGTTATAATTAAATGATAAGGTAGAATATTTCTGCATATAAATTCTGGCTGGCGTGGAAATATTCT
TATTGGTAGAAACAACTACATCCTGGTCATCATCCTGCCTTTCTCTTTATGGTTACAATGATATACACTG
CTTGAGATGAGGATAAAATACTCTGAGTCCAAACCGGGCCCCTCTGCTAACCATGTTCATGCCTTCTTCT
TTTTCCTACAGCTCCTGGGCAACGTGCTGGTTATTGTGCTGTCTCATCATTTTGGCAAAGAATTGTAATA
CGACTCACTATAGGGCGAATTCAAGCTTGATTTAGGTGACACTATAGAATACAAGCTACTTGTTCTTTTT
GCAGGATCCACCATGTCCAATTTACTGACCGTACACCAAAATTTGCCTGCATTACCGGTCGATGCAACGA
GTGATGAGGTTCGCAAGAACCTGATGGACATGTTCAGGGATCGCCAGGCGTTTTCTGAGCATACCTGGAA
AATGCTTCTGTCCGTTTGCCGGTCGTGGGCGGCATGGTGCAAGTTGAATAACCGGAAATGGTTTCCCGCA
GAACCTGAAGATGTTCGCGATTATCTTCTATATCTTCAGGCGCGCGGTCTGGCAGTAAAAACTATCCAGC
AACATTTGGGCCAGCTAAACATGCTTCATCGTCGGTCCGGGCTGCCACGACCAAGTGACAGCAATGCTGT
TTCACTGGTTATGCGGCGGATCCGAAAAGAAAACGTTGATGCCGGTGAACGTGCAAAACAGGCTCTAGCG
TTCGAACGCACTGATTTCGACCAGGTTCGTTCACTCATGGAAAATAGCGATCGCTGCCAGGATATACGTA
ATCTGGCATTTCTGGGGATTGCTTATAACACCCTGTTACGTATAGCCGAAATTGCCAGGATCAGGGTTAA
AGATATCTCACGTACTGACGGTGGGAGAATGTTAATCCATATTGGCAGAACGAAAACGCTGGTTAGCACC
GCAGGTGTAGAGAAGGCACTTAGCCTGGGGGTAACTAAACTGGTCGAGCGATGGATTTCCGTCTCTGGTG
TAGCTGATGATCCGAATAACTACCTGTTTTGCCGGGTCAGAAAAAATGGTGTTGCCGCGCCATCTGCCAC
CAGCCAGCTATCAACTCGCGCCCTGGAAGGGATTTTTGAAGCAACTCATCGATTGATTTACGGCGCTAAG
GATGACTCTGGTCAGAGATACCTGGCCTGGTCTGGACACAGTGCCCGTGTCGGAGCCGCGCGAGATATGG
CCCGCGCTGGAGTTTCAATACCGGAGATCATGCAAGCTGGTGGCTGGACCAATGTAAATATTGTCATGAA
CTATATCCGTAACCTGGATAGTGAAACAGGGGCAATGGTGCGCCTGCTGGAAGATGGCGATGGTTCTCTA
GAACATTAAGCTAGCCTAGTGCCATTTGTTCAGTGGTTCGTAGGGCTTTCCCCCACTGTTTGGCTTTCAG
TTATATGGATGATGTGGTATTGGGGGCCAAGTCTGTACAGCATCTTGAGTCCCTTTTTACCGCTGTTACC
AATTTTCTTTTGTCTTTGGGTATACATTTAAACCCTAACAAAACAAAGAGATGGGGTTACTCTCTAAATT
TTATGGGTTATGTCATTGGATGTTATGGGTCCTTGCCACAAGAACACATCATACAAAAAATCAAAGAATG
TTTTAGAAAACTTCCTATTAACAGGCCTATTGATTGGAAAGTATGTCAACGAATTGTGGGTCTTTTGGGT
TTTGCTGCCCCTTTTACACAATGTGGTTATCCTGCGTTGATGCCTTTGTATGCATGTATTCAATCTAAGC
AGGCTTTCACTTTCTCGCCAACTTACAAGGCCTTTCTGTGTAAACAATACCTGAACCTTTACCCCGTTGC
CCGGCAACGGCCAGGTCTGTGCCAAGTGTTTGCTGACGCAACCCCCACTGGCTGGGGCTTGGTCATGGGC
CATCAGCGCATGCGTGGAACCTTTTCGGCTCCTCTGCCGATCCATACTGCGGAACTCCTAGCCGCTTGTT
TTGCTCGCAGCAGGTCTGGAGCAAACATTATCGGGACTGATAACTCTGTTGTCCTATCCCGCAAATATAC
ATCGTTTCCATGGCTGCTAGGCTGTGCTGCCAACTGGATCCTGCGCGGGACGTCCTTTGTTTACGTCCCG
TCGGCGCTGAATCCTGCGGACGACCCTTCTCGGGGTCGCTTGGGACTCTCTCGTCCCCTTCTCCGTCTGC
CGTTCCGACCGACCACGGGGCGCACCTCTCTTTACGCGGACTCCCCGTCTGTGCCTTCTCATCTGCCGGA
CCGTGTGCACTTCGCTTCACCTCTGCACGTCGCATGGAGACCACCGTGAACGCCCACCAAATATTGCCCA
AGGTCTTACATAAGAGGACTCTTGGACTCTCAGCAATGTCAACGACCGACCTTGAGGCATACTTCAAAGA
CTGTTTGTTTAAAGACTGGGAGGAGTTGGGGGAGGAGATTAGGTTAAAGGTCTTTGTACTAGGAGGCTGT
AGGCATAAATTGGTCTGCGCACCAGCACCATGGCGCAATCACTAGAGCGGGGTACCTTTAAGACCAATGA
CTTACAAGGCAGCTGTAGATCTTAGCCACTTTTTAAAAGAAAAGGGGGGACTGGAAGGGCTAATTCACTC
CCAACGAAGACAAGATCTGCTTTTTGCTTGTACTGGGTCTCTCTGGTTAGACCAGATCTGAGCCTGGGAG
CTCTCTGGCTAACTAGGGAACCCACTGCTTAAGCCTCAATAAAGCTTGCCTTGAGTGCTTCAAGTAGTGT
GTGCCCGTCTGTTGTGTGACTCTGGTAACTAGAGATCCCTCAGACCCTTTTAGTCAGTGTGGAAAATCTC
TAGCAGTAGTAGTTCATGTCATCTTATTATTCAGTATTTATAACTTGCAAAGAAATGAATATCAGAGAGT
GAGAGGAACTTGTTTATTGCAGCTTATAATGGTTACAAATAAAGCAATAGCATCACAAATTTCACAAATA
AAGCATTTTTTTCACTGCATTCTAGTTGTGGTTTGTCCAAACTCATCAATGTATCTTATCATGTCTGGCT
CTAGCTATCCCGCCCCTAACTCCGCCCATTCTCCGCCCCATGGCTGACTAATTTTTTTTATTTATGCAGA
GGCCGAGGCCGCCTCGGCCTCTGAGCTATTCCAGAAGTAGTGAGGAGGCTTTTTTGGAGGCCTAGGGACG
TACCCAATTCGCCCTATAGTGAGTCGTATTACGCGCGCTCACTGGCCGTCGTTTTACAACGTCGTGACTG
GGAAAACCCTGGCGTTACCCAACTTAATCGCCTTGCAGCACATCCCCCTTTCGCCAGCTGGCGTAATAGC
GAAGAGGCCCGCACCGATCGCCCTTCCCAACAGTTGCGCAGCCTGAATGGCGAATGGG
[124 nt withheld, positions 5939-6062]
C
[91 nt withheld, positions 6064-6154]
A
[49 nt withheld, positions 6156-6204]
CCTTTGACGTTGGAGTCCACGTTCTTT
[37 nt withheld, positions 6232-6268]
ACCCTATCTCGGTCTATTCTTTTGATTTATAAGGGATTTTGCCGATTTCGGCCTATTGGTTAAAAAATGA
GCTGATTTAACAAAAATTTAACGCGAATTTTAACAAAATATTAACGCTTACAATTTAGGTGGCACTTTTC
GGGGAAATGTGCGCGGAACCCCTATTTGTTTATTTTTCTAAATACATTCAAATATGTATCCGCTCATGAG
ACAATAACCCTGATAAATGCTTCAATAATATTGAAAAAGGAAGAGTATGAGTATTCAACATTTCCGTGTC
GCCCTTATTCCCTTTTTTGCGGCATTTTGCCTTCCTGTTTTTGCTCACCCAGAAACGCTGGTGAAAGTAA
AAGATGCTGAAGATCAGTTGGGTGCACGAGTGGGTTACATCGAACTGGATCTCAACAGCGGTAAGATCCT
TGAGAGTTTTCGCCCCGAAGAACGTTTTCCAATGATGAGCACTTTTAAAGTTCTGCTATGTGGCGCGGTA
TTATCCCGTATTGACGCCGGGCAAGAGCAACTCGGTCGCCGCATACACTATTCTCAGAATGACTTGGTTG
AGTACTCACCAGTCACAGAAAAGCATCTTACGGATGGCATGACAGTAAGAGAATTATGCAGTGCTGCCAT
AACCATGAGTGATAACACTGCGGCCAACTTACTTCTGACAACGATCGGAGGACCGAAGGAGCTAACCGCT
TTTTTGCACAACATGGGGGATCATGTAACTCGCCTTGATCGTTGGGAACCGGAGCTGAATGAAGCCATAC
CAAACGACGAGCGTGACACCACGATGCCTGTAGCAATGGCAACAACGTTGCGCAAACTATTAACTGGCGA
ACTACTTACTCTAGCTTCCCGGCAACAATTAATAGACTGGATGGAGGCGGATAAAGTTGCAGGACCACTT
CTGCGCTCGGCCCTTCCGGCTGGCTGGTTTATTGCTGATAAATCTGGAGCCGGTGAGCGTGGGTCTCGCG
GTATCATTGCAGCACTGGGGCCAGATGGTAAGCCCTCCCGTATCGTAGTTATCTACACGACGGGGAGTCA
GGCAACTATGGATGAACGAAATAGACAGATCGCTGAGATAGGTGCCTCACTGATTAAGCATTGGTAACTG
TCAGACCAAGTTTACTCATATATACTTTAGATTGATTTAAAACTTCATTTTTAATTTAAAAGGATCTAGG
TGAAGATCCTTTTTGATAATCTCATGACCAAAATCCCTTAACGTGAGTTTTCGTTCCACTGAGCGTCAGA
CCCCGTAGAAAAGATCAAAGGATCTTCTTGAGATCCTTTTTTTCTGCGCGTAATCTGCTGCTTGCAAACA
AAAAAACCACCGCTACCAGCGGTGGTTTGTTTGCCGGATCAAGAGCTACCAACTCTTTTTCCGAAGGTAA
CTGGCTTCAGCAGAGCGCAGATACCAAATACTGTTCTTCTAGTGTAGCCGTAGTTAGGCCACCACTTCAA
GAACTCTGTAGCACCGCCTACATACCTCGCTCTGCTAATCCTGTTACCAGTGGCTGCTGCCAGTGGCGAT
AAGTCGTGTCTTACCGGGTTGGACTCAAGACGATAGTTACCGGATAAGGCGCAGCGGTCGGGCTGAACGG
GGGGTTCGTGCACACAGCCCAGCTTGGAGCGAACGACCTACACCGAACTGAGATACCTACAGCGTGAGCT
ATGAGAAAGCGCCACGCTTCCCGAAGGGAGAAAGGCGGACAGGTATCCGGTAAGCGGCAGGGTCGGAACA
GGAGAGCGCACGAGGGAGCTTCCAGGGGGAAACGCCTGGTATCTTTATAGTCCTGTCGGGTTTCGCCACC
TCTGACTTGAGCGTCGATTTTTGTGATGCTCGTCAGGGGGGCGGAGCCTATGGAAAAACGCCAGCAACGC
GGCCTTTTTACGGTTCCTGGCCTTTTGCTGGCCTTTTGCTCACATGTTCTTTCCTGCGTTATCCCCTGAT
TCTGTGGATAACCGTATTACCGCCTTTGAGTGAGCTGATACCGCTCGCCGCAGCCGAACGACCGAGCGCA
GCGAGTCAGTGAGCGAGGAAGCGGAAGAGCGCCCAATACGCAAACCGCCTCTCCCCGCGCGTTGGCCGAT
TCATTAATGCAGCTGGCACGACAGGTTTCCCGACTGGAAAGCGGGCAGTGAGCGCAACGCAATTAATGTG
AGTTAGCTCACTCATTAGGCACCCCAGGCTTTACACTTTATGCTTCCGGCTCGTATGTTGTGTGGAATTG
TGAGCGGATAACAATTTCACACAGGAAACAGCTATGACCATGATTACGCCAAGCGCGCAATTAACCCTCA
CTAAAGGGAACAAAAGCTGGAGCTGCAAGCTTAA
